>Addgene plasmid #137857 | PB CAG-sfGFP-GSAx9-iCre-ERT2 | addgene full sequence | sequence record 316181 | Addgene NGS Result
GACATTGATTATTGACTAGTTATTAATAGTAATCAATTACGGGGTCATTAGTTCATAGCCCATATATGGA
GTTCCGCGTTACATAACTTACGGTAAATGGCCCGCCTGGCTGACCGCCCAACGACCCCCGCCCATTGACG
TCAATAATGACGTATGTTCCCATAGTAACGCCAATAGGGACTTTCCATTGACGTCAATGGGTGGAGTATT
TACGGTAAACTGCCCACTTGGCAGTACATCAAGTGTATCATATGCCAAGTACGCCCCCTATTGACGTCAA
TGACGGTAAATGGCCCGCCTGGCATTATGCCCAGTACATGACCTTATGGGACTTTCCTACTTGGCAGTAC
ATCTACGTATTAGTCATCGCTATTACCATGGTCGAGGTGAGCCCCACGTTCTGCTTCACTCTCCCCATCT
CCCCCCCCTCCCCACCCCCAATTTTGTATTTATTTATTTTTTAATTATTTTGTGCAGCGATGGGGGCGGG
GGGGGGGGGGGGGCGCGCGCCRGGGGGGGGGGGGSGGGGSGRGGGGSGGGGSGGGGSGAGGCGGAGAGGT
GCGGCGGCAGCCAATCAGAGCGGCGCGCTCCGAAAGTTTCCTTTTATGGCGAGGCGGCGGCGGCGGCGGC
CCTATAAAAAGCGAAGCGCGCGGCGGGCGGGAGTCGCTGCGCGCTGCCTTCGCCCCGTGCCCCGCTCCGC
CGCCGCCTCGCGCCGCCCGCCCCGGCTCTGACTGACCGCGTTACTCCCACAGGTGAGCGGGCGGGACGGC
CCTTCTCCTCCGGGCTGTAATTAGCGCTTGGTTTAATGACGGCTTGTTTCTTTTCTGTGGCTGCGTGAAA
GCCTTGAGGGGCTCCGGGAGGGCCCTTTGTGCGGGGGGAGCGGCTCGGGGGGTGCGTGCGTGTGTGTGTG
CGTGGGGAGCGCCGCGTGCGGCTCCGCGCTGCCCGGCGGCTGTGAGCGCTGCGGGCGCGGCGCGGGGCTT
TGTGCGCTCCGCAGTGTGCGCGAGGGGAGCGCGGCCGGGGGCGGTGCCCCGCGGTGCGGGGGGGGCTGCG
AGGGGAACAAAGGCTGCGTGCGGGGTGTGTGCGTGGGGGGGTGAGCAGGGGGTGTGGGCGCGTCGGTCGG
GCTGCAACCCCCCCTGCACCCCCCTCCCCGAGTTGCTGAGCACGGCCCGGCTTCGGGTGCGGGGCTCCGT
ACGGGGCGTGGCGCGGGGCTCGCCGTGCCGGGCGGGGGGTGGCGGCAGGTGGGGGTGCCGGGCGGGGCGG
GGCCGCCTCGGGCCGGGGRGGGCTCGGGGGAGGGGCGCGGCGGCCCCCGGAGCGCCGGCGGCTGTCGAGG
CGCGGCGAGCCGCAGCCATTGCCTTTTATGGTAATCGTGCGAGAGGGCGCAGGGACTTCCTTTGTCCCAA
ATCTGTGCGGAGCCGAAATCTGGGAGGCGCCGCCGCACCCCCTCTAGCGGGCGCGGGGCGAAGCGGTGCG
GCGCCGGCAGGAAGGAAATGGGCGGGGAGGGCCTTCGTGCGTCGCCGCGCCGCCGTCCCCTTCTCCCTCT
CCAGCCTCGGGGCTGTCCGCGGGGGGACGGCTGCCTTCGGGGGGGACGGGGCAGGGCGGGGTTCGGCTTC
TGGCGTGTGACCGGCGGCTCTAGAGCCTCTGCTAACCATGTTCATGCCTTCTTCTTTTTCCTACAGCTCC
TGGGCAACGTGCTGGTTATTGTGCTGTCTCATCATTTTGGCAAAGAATTGCTAGCGCCGCCACCATGAGC
AAAGGAGAAGAACTTTTCACTGGAGTTGTCCCAATTCTTGTTGAATTAGATGGTGATGTTAATGGGCACA
AATTTTCTGTCCGTGGAGAGGGTGAAGGTGATGCTACAAACGGAAAACTCACCCTTAAATTTATTTGCAC
TACTGGAAAACTACCTGTTCCGTGGCCAACACTTGTCACTACTCTGACCTATGGTGTTCAATGCTTTTCC
CGTTATCCGGATCACATGAAACGGCATGACTTTTTCAAGAGTGCCATGCCCGAAGGTTATGTACAGGAAC
GCACTATATCTTTCAAAGATGACGGGACCTACAAGACGCGTGCTGAAGTCAAGTTTGAAGGTGATACCCT
TGTTAATCGTATCGAGTTAAAGGGTATTGATTTTAAAGAAGATGGAAACATTCTTGGACACAAACTCGAG
TACAACTTTAACTCACACAATGTATACATCACGGCAGACAAACAAAAGAATGGAATCAAAGCTAACTTCA
AAATTCGCCACAACGTTGAAGATGGTTCCGTTCAACTAGCAGACCATTATCAACAAAATACTCCAATTGG
CGATGGCCCTGTCCTTTTACCAGACAACCATTACCTGTCGACACAATCTGTCCTTTCGAAAGATCCCAAC
GAAAAGCGTGACCACATGGTCCTTCTTGAGTTTGTAACTGCTGCTGGGATTACACATGGCATGGATGAGC
TCTACAAAGGAAGCGCTGGCTCCGCCGCAGGGTCTGGGAGTGCCGGCTCCGCTGCAGGAAGCGGATCTGC
CGGCAGCGCAGCTGGGTCCAACCTGCTGACTGTGCACCAAAACCTGCCTGCCCTCCCTGTGGATGCCACC
TCTGATGAAGTCAGGAAGAACCTGATGGACATGTTCAGGGACAGGCAGGCCTTCTCTGAACACACCTGGA
AGATGCTCCTGTCTGTGTGCAGATCCTGGGCTGCCTGGTGCAAGCTGAACAACAGGAAATGGTTCCCTGC
TGAACCTGAGGATGTGAGGGACTACCTCCTGTACCTGCAAGCCAGAGGCCTGGCTGTGAAGACCATCCAA
CAGCACCTGGGCCAGCTCAACATGCTGCACAGGAGATCTGGCCTGCCTCGCCCTTCTGACTCCAATGCTG
TGTCCCTGGTGATGAGGAGAATCAGAAAGGAGAATGTGGATGCTGGGGAGAGAGCCAAGCAGGCCCTGGC
CTTTGAACGCACTGACTTTGACCAAGTCAGATCCCTGATGGAGAACTCTGACAGATGCCAGGACATCAGG
AACCTGGCCTTCCTGGGCATTGCCTACAACACCCTGCTGCGCATTGCCGAAATTGCCAGAATCAGAGTGA
AGGACATCTCCCGCACCGATGGTGGGAGAATGCTGATCCACATTGGCAGGACCAAGACCCTGGTGTCCAC
AGCTGGTGTGGAGAAGGCCCTGTCCCTGGGGGTTACCAAGCTGGTGGAGAGATGGATCTCTGTGTCTGGT
GTGGCTGATGACCCCAACAACTACCTGTTCTGCCGGGTCAGAAAGAATGGTGTGGCTGCCCCTTCTGCCA
CCTCCCAACTGTCCACCCGGGCCCTGGAAGGGATCTTTGAGGCCACCCACCGCCTGATCTATGGTGCCAA
GGATGACTCTGGGCAGAGATACCTGGCCTGGTCTGGCCACTCTGCCAGAGTGGGTGCTGCCAGGGACATG
GCCAGGGCTGGTGTGTCCATCCCTGAAATCATGCAGGCTGGTGGCTGGACCAATGTGAACATTGTGATGA
ACTACATCAGAAACCTGGACTCTGAGACTGGGGCCATGGTGAGGCTGCTCGAGGATGGGGACCTCGAGCC
ATCTGCTGGAGACATGAGAGCTGCCAACCTTTGGCCAAGCCCGCTCATGATCAAACGCTCTAAGAAGAAC
AGCCTGGCCTTGTCCCTGACGGCCGACCAGATGGTCAGTGCCTTGTTGGATGCTGAGCCCCCCATACTCT
ATTCCGAGTATGATCCTACCAGACCCTTCAGTGAAGCTTCGATGATGGGCTTACTGACCAACCTGGCAGA
CAGGGAGCTGGTTCACATGATCAACTGGGCGAAGAGGGTGCCAGGCTTTGTGGATTTGACCCTCCATGAT
CAGGTCCACCTTCTAGAATGTGCCTGGCTAGAGATCCTGATGATTGGTCTCGTCTGGCGCTCCATGGAGC
ACCCAGTGAAGCTACTGTTTGCTCCTAACTTGCTCTTGGACAGGAACCAGGGAAAATGTGTAGAGGGCAT
GGTGGAGATCTTCGACATGCTGCTGGCTACATCATCTCGGTTCCGCATGATGAATCTGCAGGGAGAGGAG
TTTGTGTGCCTCAAATCTATTATTTTGCTTAATTCTGGAGTGTACACATTTCTGTCCAGCACCCTGAAGT
CTCTGGAAGAGAAGGACCATATCCACCGAGTCCTGGACAAGATCACAGACACTTTGATCCACCTGATGGC
CAAGGCAGGCCTGACCCTGCAGCAGCAGCACCAGCGGCTGGCCCAGCTCCTCCTCATCCTCTCCCACATC
AGGCACATGAGTAACAAAGGCATGGAGCATCTGTACAGCATGAAGTGCAAGAACGTGGTGCCCCTCTATG
ACCTGCTGCTGGAGGCGGCGGACGCCCACCGCCTACATGCGCCCACTAGCCGTGGAGGGGCATCCGTGGA
GGAGACGGACCAAAGCCACTTGGCCACTGCGGGCTCTACTTCATCGCATTCCTTGCAAAAGTATTACATC
ACGGGGGAGGCAGAGGGTTTCCCTGCCACAGCTTGATTAATTAATGATCATACAGTGCTCTGAGTACGCT
ATAATCAACCTCTGGATTACAAAATTTGTGAAAGATTGACTGGTATTCTTAACTATGTTGCTCCTTTTAC
GCTATGTGGATACGCTGCTTTAATGCCTTTGTATCATGCTATTGCTTCCCGTATGGCTTTCATTTTCTCC
TCCTTGTATAAATCCTGGTTGCTGTCTCTTTATGAGGAGTTGTGGCCCGTTGTCAGGCAACGTGGCGTGG
TGTGCACTGTGTTTGCTGACGCAACCCCCACTGGTTGGGGCATTGCCACCACCTGTCAGCTCCTTTCCGG
GACTTTCGCTTTCCCCCTCCCTATTGCCACGGCGGAACTCATCGCCGCCTGCCTTGCCCGCTGCTGGACA
GGGGCTCGGCTGTTGGGCACTGACAATTCCGTGGTGTTGTCGGGGAAATCATCGTCCTTTCCTTGGCTGC
TCGCCTGTGTTGCCACCTGGATTCTGCGCGGGACGTCCTTCTGCTACGTCCCTTCGGCCCTCAATCCAGC
GGACCTTCCTTCCCGCGGCCTGCTGCCGGCTCTGCGGCCTCTTCCGCGTCTTCGCCTTCGCCCTCAGACG
AGTCGGATCTCCCTTTGGGCCGCCTCCCCGCAGGATCCACTAGAGCGGCCGCCTAGAGCTCGCTATCAGC
CTCGACTGTGCCTTCTAGTTGCCAGCCATCTGTTGTTTGCCCCTCCCCCGTGCCTTCCTTGACCCTGGAA
GGTGCCACTCCCACTGTCCTTTCCTAATAAAATGAGGAAATTGCATCGCATTGTCTGAGTAGGTGTCATT
CTATTCTGGGGGGTGGGGTGGGGCAGGACAGCAAGGGGGAGGATTGGGAAGACAATAGCAGGCATGCTGG
GGATGCGGTGGGCTCTATGGCTTCTGAGGCGGAAAGAACCAGCTGGGGCTCGACTAGAGCTTGCGGAACC
CTTAAGCTTTTTTATTATATATTAGTCACGATATCTATAACAAGAAAATATATATATAATAAGTTATCAC
GTAAGTAGAACATGAAATAACAATATAATTATCGTATGAGTTAAATCTTAAAAGTCACGTAAAAGATAAT
CATGCGTCATTTTGACTCACGCGGTCGTTATAGTTCAAAATCAGTGACACTTACCGCATTGACAAGCACG
CCTCACGGGAGCTCCAAGCGGCGACTGAGATGTCCTAAATGCACAGCGACGGATTCGCGCTATTTAGAAA
GAGAGAGCAATATTTCAAGAATGCATGCGTCAATTTTACGCAGACTATCTTTCTAGGGTTAAAAAAGATT
TGCGCTTTACTCGACCTAAACTTTAAACACGTCATAGAATCTTCGTTTGACAAAAACCACATTGTGTTGG
GTCGCCCTATAGTGAGTCGTATTACAATTCACTGGCCGTCGTTTTACAACGTCGTGACTGGGAAAACCCT
GGCGTTACCCAACTTAATCGCCTTGCAGCACATCCCCCTTTCGCCAGCTGGCGTAATAGCGAAGAGGCCC
GCACCGATCGCCCTTCCCAACAGTTGCGCAGCCTGAATGGCGAATGGCAAATTGTAAGCGTTAATATTTT
GTTAAAATTCGCGTTAAATTTTTGTTAAATCAGCTCATTTTTTAACCAATAGGCCGAAATCGGCAAAATC
CCTTATAAATCAAAAGAATAGACCGAGATAGGGT
[37 nt withheld, positions 6195-6231]
AAAGAACGTGGACTCCAACGTCAAAGG
[49 nt withheld, positions 6259-6307]
T
[91 nt withheld, positions 6309-6399]
G
[124 nt withheld, positions 6401-6524]
CAGGTGGCACTTTTCGGGGAAATGTGCGCGGAACCCCTATTTGTTTATTTTTCTAAATACATTCAAATAT
GTATCCGCTCATGAGACAATAACCCTGATAAATGCTTCAATAATATTGAAAAAGGAAGAGTATGAGTATT
CAACATTTCCGTGTCGCCCTTATTCCCTTTTTTGCGGCATTTTGCCTTCCTGTTTTTGCTCACCCAGAAA
CGCTGGTGAAAGTAAAAGATGCTGAAGATCAGTTGGGTGCACGAGTGGGTTACATCGAACTGGATCTCAA
CAGCGGTAAGATCCTTGAGAGTTTTCGCCCCGAAGAACGTTTTCCAATGATGAGCACTTTTAAAGTTCTG
CTATGTGGCGCGGTATTATCCCGTATTGACGCCGGGCAAGAGCAACTCGGTCGCCGCATACACTATTCTC
AGAATGACTTGGTTGAGTACTCACCAGTCACAGAAAAGCATCTTACGGATGGCATGACAGTAAGAGAATT
ATGCAGTGCTGCCATAACCATGAGTGATAACACTGCGGCCAACTTACTTCTGACAACGATCGGAGGACCG
AAGGAGCTAACCGCTTTTTTGCACAACATGGGGGATCATGTAACTCGCCTTGATCGTTGGGAACCGGAGC
TGAATGAAGCCATACCAAACGACGAGCGTGACACCACGATGCCTGTAGCAATGGCAACAACGTTGCGCAA
ACTATTAACTGGCGAACTACTTACTCTAGCTTCCCGGCAACAATTAATAGACTGGATGGAGGCGGATAAA
GTTGCAGGACCACTTCTGCGCTCGGCCCTTCCGGCTGGCTGGTTTATTGCTGATAAATCTGGAGCCGGTG
AGCGTGGGTCTCGCGGTATCATTGCAGCACTGGGGCCAGATGGTAAGCCCTCCCGTATCGTAGTTATCTA
CACGACGGGGAGTCAGGCAACTATGGATGAACGAAATAGACAGATCGCTGAGATAGGTGCCTCACTGATT
AAGCATTGGTAACTGTCAGACCAAGTTTACTCATATATACTTTAGATTGATTTAAAACTTCATTTTTAAT
TTAAAAGGATCTAGGTGAAGATCCTTTTTGATAATCTCATGACCAAAATCCCTTAACGTGAGTTTTCGTT
CCACTGAGCGTCAGACCCCGTAGAAAAGATCAAAGGATCTTCTTGAGATCCTTTTTTTCTGCGCGTAATC
TGCTGCTTGCAAACAAAAAAACCACCGCTACCAGCGGTGGTTTGTTTGCCGGATCAAGAGCTACCAACTC
TTTTTCCGAAGGTAACTGGCTTCAGCAGAGCGCAGATACCAAATACTGTTCTTCTAGTGTAGCCGTAGTT
AGGCCACCACTTCAAGAACTCTGTAGCACCGCCTACATACCTCGCTCTGCTAATCCTGTTACCAGTGGCT
GCTGCCAGTGGCGATAAGTCGTGTCTTACCGGGTTGGACTCAAGACGATAGTTACCGGATAAGGCGCAGC
GGTCGGGCTGAACGGGGGGTTCGTGCACACAGCCCAGCTTGGAGCGAACGACCTACACCGAACTGAGATA
CCTACAGCGTGAGCTATGAGAAAGCGCCACGCTTCCCGAAGGGAGAAAGGCGGACAGGTATCCGGTAAGC
GGCAGGGTCGGAACAGGAGAGCGCACGAGGGAGCTTCCAGGGGGAAACGCCTGGTATCTTTATAGTCCTG
TCGGGTTTCGCCACCTCTGACTTGAGCGTCGATTTTTGTGATGCTCGTCAGGGGGGCGGAGCCTATGGAA
AAACGCCAGCAACGCGGCCTTTTTACGGTTCCTGGCCTTTTGCTGGCCTTTTGCTCACATGTTCTTTCCT
GCGTTATCCCCTGATTCTGTGGATAACCGTATTACCGCCTTTGAGTGAGCTGATACCGCTCGCCGCAGCC
GAACGACCGAGCGCAGCGAGTCAGTGAGCGAGGAAGCGGAAGAGCGCCCAATACGCAAACCGCCTCTCCC
CGCGCGTTGGCCGATTCATTAATGCAGCTGGCACGACAGGTTTCCCGACTGGAAAGCGGGCAGTGAGCGC
AACGCAATTAATGTGAGTTAGCTCACTCATTAGGCACCCCAGGCTTTACACTTTATGCTTCCGGCTCGTA
TGTTGTGTGGAATTGTGAGCGGATAACAATTTCACACAGGAAACAGCTATGACCATGATTACGCCAAGCG
CGCAATTAACCCTCACTAAAGGGAACCTCCCCCGGTATTCACGACAGCAGGCTGAATAATAAAAAAATTA
GAAACTATTATTTAACCCTAGAAAGATAATCATATTGTGACGTACGTTAAAGATAATCATGCGTAAAATT
GACGCATGTGTTTTATCGGTCTGTATATCGAGGTTTATTTATTAATTTGAATAGATATTAAGTTTTATTA
TATTTACACTTACATACTAATAATAAATTCAACAAACAATTTATTTATGTTTATTTATTTATTAAAAAAA
AACAAAAACTCAAAATTTCTTCTATAAAGTAACAAAACTTTTAAACATTCTCTCTTTTACAAAAATAAAC
TTATTTTGTACTTTAAAAACAGTCATGTTGTATTATAAAATAAGTAATTAGCTTAACCTATACATAATAG
AAACAAATTATACTTATTAACCGGTCATGGTC
Features (pLannotate 1.2.2; 21 found; start..end, strand, type, name):
      1..380     +  enhancer       CMV enhancer: human cytomegalovirus immediate early enhancer
    382..659     +  promoter       chicken β-actin promoter: No description available
    660..1676    +  intron         chimeric intron: chimera between introns from chicken β-actin and rabbit β-globin
   1745..2458    +  CDS            Superfolder GFP: Superfolder GFP is a basic (constitutively fluorescent) green fluorescent protein published in 2005, derived from Aequorea victoria. It is reported to be a very rapidly-maturing weak dimer.
   2540..3562    +  CDS            cre: RECR_BPP1 - Experimental evidence at protein level: Swiss-Prot protein existence level 1. Catalyzes site-specific recombination between two 34-base- pair LOXP sites. Its role is to maintain the phage genome as a monomeric unit-copy plasmid in the lysogenic state. From Escherichia phage P1 (Bacteriophage P1).
   3575..4510    +  CDS            ERT2: mutated ligand-binding domain of the human estrogen receptor (Feil et al., 1997)
   4553..5141    +  misc_feature   WPRE: woodchuck hepatitis virus posttranscriptional regulatory element
   5186..5410    +  polyA_signal   bGH poly(A) signal: bovine growth hormone polyadenylation signal
   5414..5435    +  promoter       SV40 promoter (fragment): SV40 enhancer and early promoter
   5799..5876    +  CDS            FP (fragment): FP25_NPVAC - Experimental evidence at protein level: Swiss-Prot protein existence level 1. From Autographa californica nuclear polyhedrosis virus (AcMNPV).
   5886..5904    -  promoter       T7 promoter: promoter for bacteriophage T7 RNA polymerase
   5907..6064    +  CDS            lacZα (fragment): LacZα fragment of β-galactosidase; lacZ fragment
   6096..6524    -  rep_origin     f1 ori (sequence partly withheld): f1 bacteriophage origin of replication; arrow indicates direction of (+) strand synthesis
   6551..6655    +  promoter       AmpR promoter: bla
   6656..7516    +  CDS            AmpR: β-lactamase; bla; confers resistance to ampicillin, carbenicillin, and related antibiotics
   7687..8275    +  rep_origin     ori: high-copy-number ColE1/pMB1/pBR322/pUC origin of replication
   8458..8550    +  CDS            lacI (fragment): lac repressor; lacI; The lac repressor binds to the lac operator to inhibit transcription in E. coli. This inhibition can be relieved by adding lactose or isopropyl-β-D-thiogalactopyranoside (IPTG).
   8563..8584    +  protein_bind   CAP binding site: CAP binding activates transcription in the presence of cAMP. E. coli catabolite activator protein
   8599..8629    +  promoter       lac promoter: promoter for the E. coli lac operon
   8637..8653    +  protein_bind   lac operator: The lac repressor binds to the lac operator to inhibit transcription in E. coli. This inhibition can be relieved by adding lactose or isopropyl-β-D-thiogalactopyranoside (IPTG). lac repressor encoded by lacI
   8698..8716    +  promoter       T3 promoter: promoter for bacteriophage T3 RNA polymerase
