[The description below was written by a language model from this plasmid's Addgene catalogue record and pLannotate feature annotations shown in this document.]
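Description:
PB CAG-sfGFP-GSAx9-iCre-ERT2 is a 9,146 nt piggyBac transposon plasmid built on a custom backbone for mammalian expression of a tamoxifen-regulated Cre recombinase. It is propagated in E. coli through a high-copy ColE1/pUC-type origin with ampicillin selection (AmpR and its bla promoter). The backbone also carries an f1 origin, T3 and T7 promoters, and lac promoter/operator and lacZα remnants typical of a phagemid cloning vector. The record states that the piggyBac terminal repeats were synthesized from database sequences. The automated annotation does not label them as such, though a short baculovirus FP25-like fragment downstream of the cassette probably reflects piggyBac-flanking sequence. No mammalian selection marker is annotated.

The payload is a single open reading frame driven by the CAG promoter (CMV enhancer, chicken β-actin promoter and chimeric intron). Superfolder GFP is joined through a nine-repeat Gly-Ser-Ala flexible linker to codon-improved Cre (iCre), which is in turn fused to ERT2, the mutated human estrogen receptor ligand-binding domain. ERT2 keeps the recombinase inactive until 4-hydroxytamoxifen binds, allowing inducible recombination between loxP sites. A WPRE followed by the bovine growth hormone polyadenylation signal enhances transcript expression and terminates the message.

When supplied with piggyBac transposase, the cassette can be integrated into the host genome for stable, constitutive expression of the inducible recombinase. The depositor notes that the linker is a clean sequence similar in length to the mutated P2A in a related construct. The depositor also notes that fluorescence of the fusion is dim: it is not visible by eye but is detectable by flow cytometry.
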