Addgene plasmid #137857: PB CAG-sfGFP-GSAx9-iCre-ERT2
Purpose: CAG-sfGFP-GSAx9-iCre-ERT2 piggyBac transposon
Depositing lab: Mario Capecchi. Depositing organization: University of Utah.
Backbone
  Vector backbone: Custom
  Backbone manufacturer: Hyung-song Nam, Capecchi laboratory
  Vector type: Mammalian Expression, Cre/Lox ; piggyBac
Growth in bacteria
  Bacterial resistance: Ampicillin, 100 μg/mL
  Growth temperature: 30°C
  Growth strain: DH10B
  Copy number: High Copy
Gene/Insert
  Gene/Insert name: sfGFP-GSAx9-iCre-ERT2
  Species: Synthetic
Resource information
  A portion of this plasmid was derived from a plasmid made by: piggyBac ITR's were synthesized from sequences in the NCBI database. CAG promoter is from pCAGGS obtained from BCCM/LMBP. sfGFP is from Sandia Biotech. iCre is from Rolf Sprengel. ERT2 is from Pierre Chambon. WPRE is from Miguel Ramalho-Santos. bGH pA is from Neal Copeland.
Terms and licenses: Academic/Nonprofit Terms; Industry Terms: Not Available to Industry
Depositor comments: Linker between sfGFP and iCre-ERT2 is a clean GSAx9 sequence, similar in length to the mutated P2A sequence in the plasmid pCAG-sfGFP-iCre-ERT2 (#125749). The sfGFP fluorescence from the sfGFP-iCre-ERT2 is dim, as described in Nam and Capecchi, 2020 (https://doi.org/10.1186/s13064-020-00139-5) and a Figshare page (https://doi.org/10.6084/m9.figshare.13218437.v35) In short, it is not visible to the eyes, but can be detected with flow cytometry.
How to cite: PB CAG-sfGFP-GSAx9-iCre-ERT2 was a gift from Mario Capecchi (Addgene plasmid # 137857 ; http://n2t.net/addgene:137857 ; RRID:Addgene_137857)
